Addgene plasmid #245664: pICSL13020
Purpose: Level 0 Golden Gate part EC1.2-EN-EC1.1 Enhancer Fusion promoter, GGAG - CCAT
Depositing lab: Mark Youles. Depositing organization: Sainsbury Laboratory, Norwich.
Backbone
  Vector backbone: pICSL01008
  Backbone size w/o insert (bp): 2249
  Vector type: Synthetic Biology
Growth in bacteria
  Bacterial resistance: Spectinomycin, 50 μg/mL
  Growth temperature: 37°C
  Growth strain: DH5alpha
  Copy number: High Copy
Gene/Insert
  Gene/Insert name: EC1.2-EN-EC1.1 Enhancer Fusion promoter
  Species: Synthetic
  Insert size (bp): 1362
  Mutation: BsaI/BpiI sites removed by point-mutation
  Cloning method: Restriction Enzyme; 5′ cloning site BsaI (destroyed during cloning); 3′ cloning site BsaI (destroyed during cloning)
  Sequencing primers: 5′ TCACATGTTCTTTCCTGCG; 3′ GTCTCATGAGCGGATACATATTTGAATG
Terms and licenses: Academic/Nonprofit Terms; Industry Terms: Not Available to Industry
Depositor comments: Level 0 promoter module used for GoldenGate assemblies using the MoClo overhang syntax
How to cite: pICSL13020 was a gift from Mark Youles (Addgene plasmid # 245664 ; http://n2t.net/addgene:245664 ; RRID:Addgene_245664)
