[The description below was written by a language model from this plasmid's Addgene catalogue record and pLannotate feature annotations shown in this document.]
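Description:
pICSL13020 is a Level 0 Golden Gate (MoClo syntax) part plasmid built on the small pICSL01008 synthetic-biology backbone and maintained in E. coli. The sequenced record is 3,611 nt, matching the stated 2,249 bp backbone plus a 1,362 bp insert. Propagation relies on a high-copy ColE1/pUC-type origin, and selection is by spectinomycin through an aadA (streptomycin/spectinomycin adenylyltransferase) gene, which lies downstream of an annotated bla-type AmpR promoter. The short fragments annotated as lacI, an integrase and a gentamicin acetyltransferase are small sequence remnants picked up by automated annotation. They are not complete genes and should not be read as functional elements.

The payload is a synthetic promoter module named the EC1.2-EN-EC1.1 enhancer fusion promoter, which by its name joins an EC1.2 enhancer element to an EC1.1 promoter. The annotation tool did not recognise this region, so it appears in the feature table only as the unannotated stretch between the lacI fragment and the AmpR promoter. The record does not give the source organism of the EC1 sequences or the promoter's expression pattern. Internal BsaI and BpiI recognition sites were removed by point mutation ("domestication"), so the part survives Type IIS assembly reactions. The module is defined by GGAG and CCAT fusion overhangs, which set its position in the MoClo grammar as a promoter part. It can therefore be combined in an ordered one-pot reaction with downstream parts carrying compatible overhangs, such as coding sequences and terminators, to build Level 1 transcription units. It serves as a reusable building block for such modular assemblies and is not an expression vector in itself.
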