Features (pLannotate 1.2.2; 6 found; start..end, strand, type, name):
      1..589     +  rep_origin     ori: high-copy-number ColE1/pMB1/pBR322/pUC origin of replication
    772..821     +  CDS            lacI (fragment): lac repressor; lacI; The lac repressor binds to the lac operator to inhibit transcription in E. coli. This inhibition can be relieved by adding lactose or isopropyl-β-D-thiogalactopyranoside (IPTG).
   2324..2428    +  promoter       AmpR promoter: bla
   2419..2499    -  CDS            int (fragment): INT2_ECOLX - Protein inferred from homology: Swiss-Prot protein existence level 3. Putative integrase believed to be involved in the insertion of antibiotic resistance genes into plasmids and transposons. From Escherichia coli.
   2587..2643    +  CDS            GmR (fragment): gentamycin acetyltransferase; aacC1; confers resistance to gentamycin
   2650..3438    +  CDS            aadA: S3AD_ECOLX - Experimental evidence at protein level: Swiss-Prot protein existence level 1. Mediates bacterial resistance to the antibiotics streptomycin and spectinomycin. From Escherichia coli.
>Addgene plasmid #245664 | pICSL13020 | addgene full sequence | sequence record 495486 | Addgene NGS Result
TTGAGATCCTTTTTTTCTGCGCGTAATCTGCTGCTTGCAAACAAAAAAACCACCGCTACCAGCGGTGGTT
TGTTTGCCGGATCAAGAGCTACCAACTCTTTTTCCGAAGGTAACTGGCTTCAGCAGAGCGCAGATACCAA
ATACTGTTCTTCTAGTGTAGCCGTAGTTAGGCCACCACTTCAAGAACTCTGTAGCACCGCCTACATACCT
CGCTCTGCTAATCCTGTTACCAGTGGCTGCTGCCAGTGGCGATAAGTCGTGTCTTACCGGGTTGGACTCA
AGACGATAGTTACCGGATAAGGCGCAGCGGTCGGGCTGAACGGGGGGTTCGTGCACACAGCCCAGCTTGG
AGCGAACGACCTACACCGAACTGAGATACCTACAGCGTGAGCTATGAGAAAGCGCCACGCTTCCCGAAGG
GAGAAAGGCGGACAGGTATCCGGTAAGCGGCAGGGTCGGAACAGGAGAGCGCACGAGGGAGCTTCCAGGG
GGAAACGCCTGGTATCTTTATAGTCCTGTCGGGTTTCGCCACCTCTGACTTGAGCGTCGATTTTTGTGAT
GCTCGTCAGGGGGGCGGAGCCTATGGAAAAACGCCAGCAACGCGGCCTTTTTACGGTTCCTGGCCTTTTG
CTGGCCTTTTGCTCACATGTTCTTTCCTGCGTTATCCCCTGATTCTGTGGATAACCGTATTACCGCCTTT
GAGTGAGCTGATACCGCTCGCCGCAGCCGAACGACCGAGCGCAGCGAGTCAGTGAGCGAGGAAGCGGAAG
AGCGCCCAATACGCAAACCGCCTCTCCCCGCGCGTTGGCCGATTCATTAATCACTCTGTGGTCTCAGGAG
GAATAAAAGCATTTGCGTTTGGTTTATCATTGCGTTTATACAAGGACAGAGATCCACTGAGCTGGAATAG
CTTAAAACCATTATCAGAACAAAATAAACCATTTTTTGTTAAGAATCAGAGCATAGTAAACAACAGAAAC
AACCTAAGAGAGGTAACTTGTCCAAGAAGATAGCTAATTATATCTATTTTATAAAAGTTATCATAGTTTG
TAAGTCACAAAAGATGCAAATAACAGAGAAACTAGGAGACTTGAGAATATACATTCTTGTATATTTGTAT
TCGAGATTGTGAAAATTTGACCATAAGTTTAAATTCTTAAAAAGATATATCTGATCTAGGTGATGGTTAT
AGACTGTAATTTTACCACATGTTTAATGATGGATAGTGACACACATGACACATCGACAACACTATAGCAT
CTTATTTAGATTACAACATGAAATTTTTCTGTAATACATGTCTTTGTACATAATTTAAAAGTAATTCCTA
AGAAATATATTTATACAAGGAGTTTAAAGAAAACATAGCATAAAGTTCAATGAGTAGTAAAAACCATATA
CAGTATATAGCATAAAGTTCAATGAGTTTATTACAAAAGCATTGGTTCACTTTCTGTAACACGACGTTAA
ACCTTCGTCTCCAATAGGAGCGCTACTGATTCAACATGCCAATATATACTAAATACGTTTCTACAGTCAA
ATGCTTTAACGTTTCATGATTAAGTGACTATTTACCGTCAATCCTTTCCCATTCCTCCCACTAATCCAAC
TTTTTAATTACTCTTAAATCACCACTAAGCTAGTAACGCCTATCATGAATTAGCTCTACTAAATCTAGCA
ACCTTTCAAATTTGCAGTATTGCAGGTGTCTCTGTGTCTTTAAAATAGTTGCCTTATGATTTCTTCGGTT
TCAAGATGATCAAATAGTTATAGATTTCATGCTCACACATGCTCATTAGATGTGTACATACTTTACTTAC
CCAAATCTATTTTCTCGCAAAGATTTTGATGGTAAAGCTGATTTGGTTCTATTGAACTAAATCAAACGAG
TTTCAGACTGAGTGATTCTAATCCGGCCCATTAGCCCCTAAACAGACCCACTAATTACGCAGCTTTTAAT
AGAGTAATTACACCTAGTTTACCCACTAAACCACTAAGCACTAATTATCTCACAATCTAATGAGCTTCCC
TCGTAATTACTTGGGCTTTCACTCTACCATTTATTTGTAACAGTCAAGTCTCTACTGTCTCTATATAAAC
TCTCTAAAGTTAACACACAATTCTCATCACAAACAAATCAACCAAAGCAACTTCTACTCTTTCTTCTTTC
GACCTTATCAATCTGTTGAGAAATCTAGCCATTGAGACCACGAAGTGGCTCTTCAGTGGACGAAAGGGCC
TCGTGATACGCCTATTTTTATAGGTTAATGTCATGATAATAATGGTTTCTTAGACGTCAGGTGGCACTTT
TCGGGGAAATGTGCGCGGAACCCCTATTTGTTTATTTTTCTAAATACATTCAAATATGTATCCGCTCATG
AGACAATAACCCTGATAAATGCTTCAATAATATTGAAAAAGGAAGAGTATGCGCTCACGCAACTGGTCCA
GAACCTTGACCGAACGCAGCGGTGGTAACGGCGCAGTGGCGGTTTTCATGGCTTGTTATGACTGTTTTTT
TTTGGGGTACAGTCTATGCCTCGGGCATCCAAGCAGCAAGCGCGTTACGCCGTGGGTCGATGTTTGATGT
TATGGAGCAGCAACGATGTTACGCAGCAGGGCAGTCGCCCTAAAACAAAGTTAAACATCATGAGGGAAGC
GGTGATCGCCGAAGTATCGACTCAACTATCAGAGGTAGTTGGCGTCATCGAGCGCCATCTCGAACCGACG
TTGCTGGCCGTACATTTGTACGGCTCCGCAGTGGATGGCGGCCTGAAGCCACACAGCGATATTGATTTGC
TGGTTACGGTGACCGTAAGGCTTGATGAAACAACGCGGCGAGCTTTGATCAACGACCTTTTGGAAACTTC
GGCTTCCCCTGGAGAGAGCGAGATTCTCCGCGCTGTAGAAGTCACCATTGTTGTGCACGACGACATCATT
CCGTGGCGTTATCCAGCTAAGCGCGAACTGCAATTTGGAGAATGGCAGCGCAATGACATTCTTGCAGGTA
TCTTCGAGCCAGCCACGATCGACATTGATCTGGCTATCTTGCTGACAAAAGCAAGAGAACATAGCGTTGC
CTTGGTAGGTCCAGCGGCGGAGGAACTCTTTGATCCGGTTCCTGAACAGGATCTATTTGAGGCGCTAAAT
GAAACCTTAACGCTATGGAACTCGCCGCCCGACTGGGCTGGCGATGAGCGAAATGTAGTGCTTACGTTGT
CCCGCATTTGGTACAGCGCAGTAACCGGCAAAATCGCGCCGAAGGATGTCGCTGCCGACTGGGCAATGGA
GCGCCTGCCGGCCCAGTATCAGCCCGTCATACTTGAAGCTAGACAGGCTTATCTTGGACAAGAAGAAGAT
CGCTTGGCCTCGCGCGCAGATCAGTTGGAAGAATTTGTCCATTACGTAAAAGGCGAGATCACCAAGGTAG
TCGGCAAATAACTGTCAGACCAAGTTTACTCATATATACTTTAGATTGATTTAAAACTTCATTTTTAATT
TAAAAGGATCTAGGTGAAGATCCTTTTTGATAATCTCATGACCAAAATCCCTTAACGTGAGTTTTCGTTC
CACTGAGCGTCAGACCCCGTAGAAAAGATCAAAGGATCTTC
